>Addgene plasmid #157695 | pcDNA5-FRT-TO-FH-Nsp8 | addgene full sequence | sequence record 307838 | Addgene NGS Result
AGTGCGCGAGCAAAATTTAAGCTACAACAAGGCAAGGCTTGACCGACAATTGCATGAAGAATCTGCTTAG
GGTTAGGCGTTTTGCGCTGCTTCGCGATGTACGGGCCAGATATACGCGTTGACATTGATTATTGACTAGT
TATTAATAGTAATCAATTACGGGGTCATTAGTTCATAGCCCATATATGGAGTTCCGCGTTACATAACTTA
CGGTAAATGGCCCGCCTGGCTGACCGCCCAACGACCCCCGCCCATTGACGTCAATAATGACGTATGTTCC
CATAGTAACGCCAATAGGGACTTTCCATTGACGTCAATGGGTGGAGTATTTACGGTAAACTGCCCACTTG
GCAGTACATCAAGTGTATCATATGCCAAGTACGCCCCCTATTGACGTCAATGACGGTAAATGGCCCGCCT
GGCATTATGCCCAGTACATGACCTTATGGGACTTTCCTACTTGGCAGTACATCTACGTATTAGTCATCGC
TATTACCATGGTGATGCGGTTTTGGCAGTACATCAATGGGCGTGGATAGCGGTTTGACTCACGGGGATTT
CCAAGTCTCCACCCCATTGACGTCAATGGGAGTTTGTTTTGGCACCAAAATCAACGGGACTTTCCAAAAT
GTCGTAACAACTCCGCCCCATTGACGCAAATGGGCGGTAGGCGTGTACGGTGGGAGGTCTATATAAGCAG
AGCTCTCCCTATCAGTGATAGAGATCTCCCTATCAGTGATAGAGATCGTCGACGAGCTCGTTTAGTGAAC
CGTCAGATCGCCTGGAGACGCCATCCACGCTGTTTTGACCTCCATAGAAGACACCGGGACCGATCCAGCC
TCCGGACTCTAGCGTTTAAACTTAAGCTTGAGATGGACTATAAAGATGACGATGACAAGGCCGCAGCCGC
ACATCACCACCATCATCACCATCACGGATCCGGGATGGCTATCGCGTCTGAGTTCTCCTCTCTGCCAAGT
TACGCTGCATTTGCAACAGCGCAGGAAGCATACGAACAGGCCGTTGCGAACGGCGACAGTGAAGTCGTAC
TGAAAAAACTTAAAAAGTCCCTTAATGTTGCCAAGTCTGAGTTCGACCGCGACGCGGCCATGCAGAGGAA
ACTCGAGAAGATGGCTGATCAAGCCATGACTCAAATGTATAAACAGGCCCGCTCAGAGGACAAGAGAGCC
AAGGTAACGTCTGCTATGCAGACGATGCTGTTCACAATGCTTAGAAAGCTTGATAATGATGCGCTTAATA
ATATCATCAATAATGCTAGAGACGGGTGCGTCCCGCTCAATATCATTCCTCTGACGACGGCCGCTAAGTT
GATGGTCGTGATCCCTGACTACAACACTTATAAGAACACCTGCGACGGAACTACCTTTACCTACGCGAGT
GCGTTGTGGGAAATACAGCAAGTAGTGGATGCAGACAGCAAGATAGTACAACTGAGCGAGATTTCTATGG
ACAACTCACCTAACCTGGCGTGGCCACTCATTGTCACTGCGTTGCGGGCCAATAGCGCGGTTAAACTTCA
GGCCTAGGAGATATCCAGCACAGTGGCGGCCGCTCGAGTCTAGAGGGCCCGTTTAAACCCGCTGATCAGC
CTCGACTGTGCCTTCTAGTTGCCAGCCATCTGTTGTTTGCCCCTCCCCCGTGCCTTCCTTGACCCTGGAA
GGTGCCACTCCCACTGTCCTTTCCTAATAAAATGAGGAAATTGCATCGCATTGTCTGAGTAGGTGTCATT
CTATTCTGGGGGGTGGGGTGGGGCAGGACAGCAAGGGGGAGGATTGGGAAGACAATAGCAGGCATGCTGG
GGATGCGGTGGGCTCTATGGCTTCTGAGGCGGAAAGAACCAGCTGGGGCTCTAGGGGGTATCCCC
[124 nt withheld, positions 1886-2009]
C
[91 nt withheld, positions 2011-2101]
AGGGTGATGGTTCACGTACCTAGAAGTTCCTATTCCGAAGTTCCTATTCTCTAGAAAGTATAGGAACTTC
CTTGGCCAAAAAGCCTGAACTCACCGCGACGTCTGTCGAGAAGTTTCTGATCGAAAAGTTCGACAGCGTC
TCCGACCTGATGCAGCTCTCGGAGGGCGAAGAATCTCGTGCTTTCAGCTTCGATGTAGGAGGGCGTGGAT
ATGTCCTGCGGGTAAATAGCTGCGCCGATGGTTTCTACAAAGATCGTTATGTTTATCGGCACTTTGCATC
GGCCGCGCTCCCGATTCCGGAAGTGCTTGACATTGGGGAATTCAGCGAGAGCCTGACCTATTGCATCTCC
CGCCGTGCACAGGGTGTCACGTTGCAAGACCTGCCTGAAACCGAACTGCCCGCTGTTCTGCAGCCGGTCG
CGGAGGCCATGGATGCGATCGCTGCGGCCGATCTTAGCCAGACGAGCGGGTTCGGCCCATTCGGACCGCA
AGGAATCGGTCAATACACTACATGGCGTGATTTCATATGCGCGATTGCTGATCCCCATGTGTATCACTGG
CAAACTGTGATGGACGACACCGTCAGTGCGTCCGTCGCGCAGGCTCTCGATGAGCTGATGCTTTGGGCCG
AGGACTGCCCCGAAGTCCGGCACCTCGTGCACGCGGATTTCGGCTCCAACAATGTCCTGACGGACAATGG
CCGCATAACAGCGGTCATTGACTGGAGCGAGGCGATGTTCGGGGATTCCCAATACGAGGTCGCCAACATC
TTCTTCTGGAGGCCGTGGTTGGCTTGTATGGAGCAGCAGACGCGCTACTTCGAGCGGAGGCATCCGGAGC
TTGCAGGATCGCCGCGGCTCCGGGCGTATATGCTCCGCATTGGTCTTGACCAACTCTATCAGAGCTTGGT
TGACGGCAATTTCGATGATGCAGCTTGGGCGCAGGGTCGATGCGACGCAATCGTCCGATCCGGAGCCGGG
ACTGTCGGGCGTACACAAATCGCCCGCAGAAGCGCGGCCGTCTGGACCGATGGCTGTGTAGAAGTACTCG
CCGATAGTGGAAACCGACGCCCCAGCACTCGTCCGAGGGCAAAGGAATAGCACGTACTACGAGATTTCGA
TTCCACCGCCGCCTTCTATGAAAGGTTGGGCTTCGGAATCGTTTTCCGGGACGCCGGCTGGATGATCCTC
CAGCGCGGGGATCTCATGCTGGAGTTCTTCGCCCACCCCAACTTGTTTATTGCAGCTTATAATGGTTACA
AATAAAGCAATAGCATCACAAATTTCACAAATAAAGCATTTTTTTCACTGCATTCTAGTTGTGGTTTGTC
CAAACTCATCAATGTATCTTATCATGTCTGTATACCGTCGACCTCTAGCTAGAGCTTGGCGTAATCATGG
TCATAGCTGTTTCCTGTGTGAAATTGTTATCCGCTCACAATTCCACACAACATACGAGCCGGAAGCATAA
AGTGTAAAGCCTGGGGTGCCTAATGAGTGAGCTAACTCACATTAATTGCGTTGCGCTCACTGCCCGCTTT
CCAGTCGGGAAACCTGTCGTGCCAGCTGCATTAATGAATCGGCCAACGCGCGGGGAGAGGCGGTTTGCGT
ATTGGGCGCTCTTCCGCTTCCTCGCTCACTGACTCGCTGCGCTCGGTCGTTCGGCTGCGGCGAGCGGTAT
CAGCTCACTCAAAGGCGGTAATACGGTTATCCACAGAATCAGGGGATAACGCAGGAAAGAACATGTGAGC
AAAAGGCCAGCAAAAGGCCAGGAACCGTAAAAAGGCCGCGTTGCTGGCGTTTTTCCATAGGCTCCGCCCC
CCTGACGAGCATCACAAAAATCGACGCTCAAGTCAGAGGTGGCGAAACCCGACAGGACTATAAAGATACC
AGGCGTTTCCCCCTGGAAGCTCCCTCGTGCGCTCTCCTGTTCCGACCCTGCCGCTTACCGGATACCTGTC
CGCCTTTCTCCCTTCGGGAAGCGTGGCGCTTTCTCATAGCTCACGCTGTAGGTATCTCAGTTCGGTGTAG
GTCGTTCGCTCCAAGCTGGGCTGTGTGCACGAACCCCCCGTTCAGCCCGACCGCTGCGCCTTATCCGGTA
ACTATCGTCTTGAGTCCAACCCGGTAAGACACGACTTATCGCCACTGGCAGCAGCCACTGGTAACAGGAT
TAGCAGAGCGAGGTATGTAGGCGGTGCTACAGAGTTCTTGAAGTGGTGGCCTAACTACGGCTACACTAGA
AGAACAGTATTTGGTATCTGCGCTCTGCTGAAGCCAGTTACCTTCGGAAAAAGAGTTGGTAGCTCTTGAT
CCGGCAAACAAACCACCGCTGGTAGCGGTGGTTTTTTTGTTTGCAAGCAGCAGATTACGCGCAGAAAAAA
AGGATCTCAAGAAGATCCTTTGATCTTTTCTACGGGGTCTGACGCTCAGTGGAACGAAAACTCACGTTAA
GGGATTTTGGTCATGAGATTATCAAAAAGGATCTTCACCTAGATCCTTTTAAATTAAAAATGAAGTTTTA
AATCAATCTAAAGTATATATGAGTAAACTTGGTCTGACAGTTACCAATGCTTAATCAGTGAGGCACCTAT
CTCAGCGATCTGTCTATTTCGTTCATCCATAGTTGCCTGACTCCCCGTCGTGTAGATAACTACGATACGG
GAGGGCTTACCATCTGGCCCCAGTGCTGCAATGATACCGCGAGACCCACGCTCACCGGCTCCAGATTTAT
CAGCAATAAACCAGCCAGCCGGAAGGGCCGAGCGCAGAAGTGGTCCTGCAACTTTATCCGCCTCCATCCA
GTCTATTAATTGTTGCCGGGAAGCTAGAGTAAGTAGTTCGCCAGTTAATAGTTTGCGCAACGTTGTTGCC
ATTGCTACAGGCATCGTGGTGTCACGCTCGTCGTTTGGTATGGCTTCATTCAGCTCCGGTTCCCAACGAT
CAAGGCGAGTTACATGATCCCCCATGTTGTGCAAAAAAGCGGTTAGCTCCTTCGGTCCTCCGATCGTTGT
CAGAAGTAAGTTGGCCGCAGTGTTATCACTCATGGTTATGGCAGCACTGCATAATTCTCTTACTGTCATG
CCATCCGTAAGATGCTTTTCTGTGACTGGTGAGTACTCAACCAAGTCATTCTGAGAATAGTGTATGCGGC
GACCGAGTTGCTCTTGCCCGGCGTCAATACGGGATAATACCGCGCCACATAGCAGAACTTTAAAAGTGCT
CATCATTGGAAAACGTTCTTCGGGGCGAAAACTCTCAAGGATCTTACCGCTGTTGAGATCCAGTTCGATG
TAACCCACTCGTGCACCCAACTGATCTTCAGCATCTTTTACTTTCACCAGCGTTTCTGGGTGAGCAAAAA
CAGGAAGGCAAAATGCCGCAAAAAAGGGAATAAGGGCGACACGGAAATGTTGAATACTCATACTCTTCCT
TTTTCAATATTATTGAAGCATTTATCAGGGTTATTGTCTCATGAGCGGATACATATTTGAATGTATTTAG
AAAAATAAACAAATAGGGGTTCCGCGCACATTTCCCCGAAAAGTGCCACCTGACGTCGACGGATCGGGAG
ATCTCCCGATCCCCTATGGTGCACTCTCAGTACAATCTGCTCTGATGCCGCATAGTTAAGCCAGTATCTG
CTCCCTGCTTGTGTGTTGGAGGTCGCTGAGT
Features (pLannotate 1.2.2; 21 found; start..end, strand, type, name):
    121..500     +  enhancer       CMV enhancer: human cytomegalovirus immediate early enhancer
    501..704     +  promoter       CMV promoter: human cytomegalovirus (CMV) immediate early promoter
    706..725     +  promoter       PLtetO-1 promoter (fragment): modified phage lambda PL promoter with tet operator sites (Lutz and Bujard, 1997)
    727..746     +  promoter       PLtetO-1 promoter (fragment): modified phage lambda PL promoter with tet operator sites (Lutz and Bujard, 1997)
    754..787     +  promoter       TRE3GV promoter (fragment): 3rd-generation Tet-responsive promoter that can be activated by binding of Tet-On® 3G, optimized for retroviral and lentiviral vectors
    948..1556    +  CDS            R1A_SARS2 (fragment): Experimental evidence at protein level: Swiss-Prot protein existence level 1. [Non-structural protein 10]: Plays a pivotal role in viral transcription by stimulating both nsp14 3'-5' exoribonuclease and nsp16 2'-O-methyltransferase activities. Therefore plays an essential role in viral mRNAs cap methylation. From Severe acute respiratory syndrome coronavirus 2 (2019-nCoV) (SARS-CoV-2).
   1616..1840    +  polyA_signal   bGH poly(A) signal: bovine growth hormone polyadenylation signal
   1844..1865    +  promoter       SV40 promoter (fragment): SV40 enhancer and early promoter
   1886..2119    +  rep_origin     f1 ori (fragment) (sequence partly withheld): f1 bacteriophage origin of replication; arrow indicates direction of (+) strand synthesis
   2124..2171    +  protein_bind   FRT: FLP-mediated recombination occurs in the 8-bp core sequence TCTAGAAA (Turan and Bode, 2011). FLP recombinase from the Saccharomyces cerevisiae 2μ plasmid
   2179..3201    +  CDS            HygR: aminoglycoside phosphotransferase from E. coli; aph(4)-Ia; confers resistance to hygromycin
   3211..3336    +  CDS            ble (fragment): BLE_KLEPN - Experimental evidence at protein level: Swiss-Prot protein existence level 1. Binding protein with a strong affinity to the bleomycin family of antibiotics. Binds to CL990; an antimitotic-antibiotic compound. From Klebsiella pneumoniae.
   3331..3452    +  polyA_signal   SV40 poly(A) signal: SV40 polyadenylation signal
   3525..3541    -  protein_bind   lac operator: The lac repressor binds to the lac operator to inhibit transcription in E. coli. This inhibition can be relieved by adding lactose or isopropyl-β-D-thiogalactopyranoside (IPTG). lac repressor encoded by lacI
   3549..3579    -  promoter       lac promoter: promoter for the E. coli lac operon
   3594..3615    -  protein_bind   CAP binding site: CAP binding activates transcription in the presence of cAMP. E. coli catabolite activator protein
   3628..3720    -  CDS            lacI (fragment): lac repressor; lacI; The lac repressor binds to the lac operator to inhibit transcription in E. coli. This inhibition can be relieved by adding lactose or isopropyl-β-D-thiogalactopyranoside (IPTG).
   3903..4491    -  rep_origin     ori: high-copy-number ColE1/pMB1/pBR322/pUC origin of replication
   4662..5522    -  CDS            AmpR: β-lactamase; bla; confers resistance to ampicillin, carbenicillin, and related antibiotics
   5523..5627    -  promoter       AmpR promoter: bla
   5686..5738    -  misc_feature   bom (fragment): basis of mobility region from pBR322
