[The description below was written by a language model from this plasmid's Addgene catalogue record and pLannotate feature annotations shown in this document.]
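Description:
pcDNA5-FRT-TO-FH-Nsp8 is a mammalian expression plasmid built on the commercial pcDNA5-FRT-TO backbone and designed for tetracycline-regulated production of SARS-CoV-2 non-structural protein 8 (Nsp8). The insert is a codon-optimized, synthetically derived coding sequence corresponding to the Nsp8 portion of the viral ORF1ab polyprotein. It is fused at its N terminus to a tandem Flag-His8 tag supplied by the backbone. The automated annotation matches this region to the SARS-CoV-2 replicase polyprotein 1a; the functional text attached to that hit refers to a different cleavage product and should not be read as describing this insert. The tag itself is not separately annotated. Transcription is driven by the CMV immediate-early enhancer and promoter, followed by short tet operator matches that represent the operator sites of the CMV/TetO2 arrangement. In cells expressing the Tet repressor the promoter is held off until tetracycline or doxycycline is added. A bGH polyadenylation signal terminates the transcript.

Downstream lies an FRT site placed directly before a hygromycin resistance gene with an SV40 poly(A) signal. No complete mammalian promoter is annotated in front of this marker. This is consistent with the Flp-In design, in which FLP-mediated recombination into a genomic FRT site in a suitable host line places the gene behind a resident promoter, so that hygromycin selects for single-copy, site-specific integrants. In bacteria the plasmid is maintained at high copy from a pUC-type ColE1 origin with ampicillin selection, and a partial f1 origin is also present. The construct belongs to a set of integrative vectors for regulated expression of SARS-CoV-2 proteins implicated in RNA metabolism. The dual tag lends itself to tandem affinity purification, although the record does not state specific applications.
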