Addgene plasmid #157695: pcDNA5-FRT-TO-FH-Nsp8
Purpose: mammalian expression of N-terminally Flag-His8 tagged SARS-CoV-2 Nsp8 under control of a tetracycline-inducible promoter
Depositing lab: David Tollervey. Depositing organization: University of Edinburgh. Publication: Integrative vectors for regulated expression of SARS-CoV-2 proteins implicated in RNA metabolism. Bresson S, Robertson N, Sani E, Turowski TW, Shchepachev V, Kompauerova M, Spanos C, Helwak A, Tollervey D. Wellcome Open Res. 2020 Nov 3;5:261. doi: 10.12688/wellcomeopenres.16322.1. eCollection 2020. PubMed 33313418.
Backbone
  Vector backbone: pcDNA5-FRT-TO
  Backbone manufacturer: Thermo Fisher
  Vector type: Mammalian Expression
  Selectable markers: Hygromycin
Growth in bacteria
  Bacterial resistance: Ampicillin, 100 μg/mL
  Growth temperature: 37°C
  Growth strain: DH5alpha
  Copy number: High Copy
Gene/Insert
  Gene/Insert name: FH-Nsp8
  Species: SARS-CoV-2
  Mutation: codon optimized
  Entrez Gene: ORF1ab (a.k.a. GU280_gp01)
  Tag / fusion protein: Flag-His8 (N terminal on backbone)
  Cloning method: Restriction Enzyme; 5′ cloning site Unknown (unknown if destroyed); 3′ cloning site Unknown (unknown if destroyed)
Resource information
  A portion of this plasmid was derived from a plasmid made by: IDT
Terms and licenses: Academic/Nonprofit Terms; Industry Terms
How to cite: pcDNA5-FRT-TO-FH-Nsp8 was a gift from David Tollervey (Addgene plasmid # 157695 ; http://n2t.net/addgene:157695 ; RRID:Addgene_157695)
